>Addgene plasmid #21534 | GFP-Ago1 | addgene partial sequence | sequence record 27306 | 21534 with EGFP-C
GGCATGGACGAGCTGTACAAGTCTAGAGGATCATCAACAAGTTTGTACAAAAAAAGCAGGCTTTAAAGGA
ACCAATTCAGTCGACTGGATCCGGTACCTAGGCCCCTCACGCTGGACTTCACAGTCTCCGGGCCGCCTGA
CCTCCGCACGGGTATATGGGATGGAAGCGGGACCCTCGGGAGCAGCTGCGGGCGCTTACCTGCCCCCCCT
GCAGCAGGTGTTCCAGGCACCTCGCCGGCCTGGCATTGGCACTGTGGGGAAACCAATCAAGCTCCTGGCC
AATTACTTTGAGGTGGACATCCCTAAGATCGACGTGTACCACTACGAGGTGGACATCAAGCCGGATAAGT
GTCCCCGTAGAGTCAACCGGGAAGTGGTGGAATACATGGTCCAGCATTTCAAGCCTCAGATCTTTGGTGA
TCGCAAGCCTGTGTATGATGGAAAGAAGAACATTTACACTGTCACAGCACTGCCCATTGGCAACGAACGG
GTCGACTTTGAGGTGACAATCCCTGGGGAAGGGAAGGATCGAATCTTTAAGGTCTCCATCAAGTGGCTAG
CCATTGTGAGCTGGCGAATGCTGCATGAGGCCCTGNNNNTCAGCGGCCAGATCCCTGTTCCCTTGGAGTC
TGTGCAAGCCCTGGATGTGGCCATGAGGCACCTGGCATCCATGAGGTACACCCCTGTGGGCCGCTCCTTC
TTCTCACCGCCTGAGGGCTACTACCACCCGCTGGGGGGTGGGCGCGAGGTCTGGTTCGGCTTT
