[The description below was written by a language model from this plasmid's Addgene catalogue record.]
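Description:
GFP-Ago1 is a mammalian expression plasmid that encodes human Argonaute 1 (AGO1, also known as EIF2C1) fused at its N terminus to green fluorescent protein. It is built on a custom-made Gateway destination vector (pDEST:gfp) in which the GFP coding sequence resides on the backbone, so that recombination of the insert places the Ago1 open reading frame downstream of and in frame with the fluorescent tag. The insert, listed at about 4 kb, derives from a human cDNA clone and was introduced by Gateway cloning; the record also notes a KpnI site retained at the 5′ junction and an EcoRV site at the 3′ end that was destroyed during construction. The plasmid is propagated in standard E. coli cloning strains under ampicillin selection. Its copy number is recorded as unknown, and the record does not state the promoter driving expression in mammalian cells, the origin of replication, the polyadenylation signal, or whether any mammalian selection marker is present. No feature table is available to fill in these details.

Argonaute proteins are the core components of RNA-induced silencing complexes, binding small RNAs and cooperating with GW182-family proteins in microRNA-mediated repression. A GFP-tagged Ago1 allows the protein to be followed by fluorescence microscopy in transfected cells, for example to examine its cytoplasmic distribution, and provides an epitope for detection or pull-down with anti-GFP reagents. The associated publication concerns the interaction of human Argonaute proteins with GW-rich regions of GW182 and the requirement for GW182 in silencing, which suggests that the construct served in studies of Argonaute–GW182 binding and localization.
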