Addgene plasmid #21534: GFP-Ago1
Depositing lab: Edward Chan. Depositing organization: University of Florida. Publication: The C-terminal half of human Ago2 binds to multiple GW-rich regions of GW182 and requires GW182 to mediate silencing. Lian SL, Li S, Abadal GX, Pauley BA, Fritzler MJ, Chan EK. RNA. 2009 May . 15(5):804-13. 10.1261/rna.1229409 PubMed 19324964.
Backbone
  Vector backbone: custom-made pDEST:gfp vector
  Vector type: Mammalian Expression
Growth in bacteria
  Bacterial resistance: Ampicillin, 100 μg/mL
  Growth temperature: 37°C
  Growth strain: DH5alpha
  Copy number: Unknown
Gene/Insert
  Gene/Insert name: Ago1 (alt name: EIF2C1)
  Species: H. sapiens (human)
  Insert size (bp): 4000
  GenBank ID: BC063275
  Entrez Gene: AGO1 (a.k.a. EIF2C, EIF2C1, GERP95, NEDLBAS, Q99, hAgo1)
  Tag / fusion protein: GFP (N terminal on backbone)
  Cloning method: Gateway Cloning; 5′ cloning site Kpn I (not destroyed); 3′ cloning site EcoR V (destroyed during cloning)
  Sequencing primers: 5′ GACCGCCGCCGGGATCACT
Terms and licenses: Academic/Nonprofit Terms; Industry Terms: Not Available to Industry
How to cite: GFP-Ago1 was a gift from Edward Chan (Addgene plasmid # 21534 ; http://n2t.net/addgene:21534 ; RRID:Addgene_21534)
